>Addgene plasmid #176278 | pAAV-SynI-CreOn-FlpOff-Kir2.1-P2A-EGFP | addgene full sequence | sequence record 350556 | Addgene NGS Result
CGCTCGCTCGCTCACTGAGGCCGCCCGGGCAAAGCCCGGGCGTCGGGCGACCTTTGGTCGCCCGGCCTCA
GTGAGCGAGCGAGCGCGCAGAGAGGGAGTGGCCAACTCCATCACTAGGGGTTCCTTCTAGACAACTTTGT
ATAGAAAAGTTGCTGCAGAGGGCCCTGCGTATGAGTGCAAGTGGGTTTTAGGACCAGGATGAGGCGGGGT
GGGGGTGCCTACCTGACGACCGACCCCGACCCACTGGACAAGCACCCAACCCCCATTCCCCAAATTGCGC
ATCCCCTATCAGAGAGGGGGAGGGGAAACAGGATGCGGCGAGGCGCGTGCGCACTGCCAGCTTCAGCACC
GCGGACAGTGCCTTCGCCCCCGCCTGGCGGCGCGCGCCACCGCCGCCTCAGCACTGAAGGCGCGCTGACG
TCACTCGCCGGTCCCCCGCAAACTCCCCTTCCCGGCCACCTTGGTCGCGTCCGCGCCGCCGCCGGCCCAG
CCGGACCGCACCACGCGAGGCGCGAGATAGGGGGGCACGGGCGCGACCATCTGCGCTGCGGCGCCGGCGA
CTCAGCGCTGCCTCAGTCTGCGGTGGGCAGCGGAGGAGTCGTGTCGTGCCTGAGAGCGCAGCAAGTTTGT
ACAAAAAAGCAGGCTGCCACCATAACTTCGTATAGGATACTTTATACGAAGTTATCCGGCAGAATGGTAG
CTGGATTGTAGCTGCTATTAGCAATATGAAACCTCTTAATAACTTCGTATAGCATACATTATACGAAGTT
ATGGCGCGGAAGTTCCTATTCTCTAGAAAGTATAGGAACTTCCCTCGAGTACCGGTCACGCGTACGCAAG
CGCCTTAGCGGCCGCTTACTTGTACAGCTCGTCCATGCCGAGAGTGATCCCGGCGGCGGTCACGAACTCC
AGCAGGACCATGTGATCGCGCTTCTCGTTGGGGTCTTTGCTCAGGGCGGACTGGGTGCTCAGGTAGTGGT
TGTCGGGCAGCAGCACGGGGCCGTCGCCGATGGGGGTGTTCTGCTGGTAGTGGTCGGCGAGCTGCACGCT
GCCGTCCTCGATGTTGTGGCGGATCTTGAAGTTCACCTTGATGCCGTTCTTCTGCTTGTCGGCCATGATA
TAGACGTTGTGGCTGTTGTAGTTGTACTCCAGCTTGTGCCCCAGGATGTTGCCGTCCTCCTTGAAGTCGA
TGCCCTTCAGCTCGATGCGGTTCACCAGGGTGTCGCCCTCGAACTTCACCTCGGCGCGGGTCTTGTAGTT
GCCGTCGTCCTTGAAGAAGATGGTGCGCTCCTGGACGTAGCCTTCGGGCATGGCGGACTTGAAGAAGTCG
TGCTGCTTCATGTGGTCGGGGTAGCGGCTGAAGCACTGCACGCCGTAGGTCAGGGTGGTCACGAGGGTGG
GCCAGGGCACGGGCAGCTTGCCGGTGGTGCAGATGAACTTCAGGGTCAGCTTGCCGTAGGTGGCATCGCC
CTCGCCCTCGCCGGACACGCTGAACTTGTGGCCGTTTACGTCGCCGTCCAGCTCGACCAGGATGGGCACC
ACCCCGGTGAACAGCTCCTCGCCCTTGCTCACCATAGGCCCGGGGTTTTCTTCAACATCTCCTGCTTGCT
TTAACAGAGAGAAGTTCGTGGCTCCGCTTCCTCCACTGCCTATCTCCGATTCTCGCCTTAAGGGCCTGGG
CTCTAGAGGTACGCTTGCCTGGTTGTGGAGATCTATGCCAGGAGGTGAGTCTGTGCTTGTGCTCTCTGGG
ACTCCGTTCTCACTATCCTCCTCTTCCTCTTTGCTTGTTAGGGCAACTTCATTTTCATAGCAAAATGAAT
TTGCATTTGAAAGGATGTATTTCTTCTCTGCTAAGTCTCTGGCACTACAAAGGGGGGTGTTAGGTACTTC
ATAAGTCTTATGGAATCTTGAATAGTCTACTTTATAGTAGTGTTTCTCTTCAAAGAGCACTGGCTCATAG
CGGTGACCCCAGAGAATTTCATTGGCCAGATACGAACTCCGGCATTGAGTTGTCATGGCAGTCGCCTCCA
CCATGCCTTCCAGTATGACAACAATTTCAAAGTCTGCATTGTCAATGTCCTGCTTACTCAAGTCATATAA
AGGGCTGTCTTCATCTATTTCGTGAACGATAGTGATGGGGGACACTAGAAATATGCGGTCAATTCCACTA
TCAAAACCAACATTGATGTCTATCTGGTCCAAAGGGATAAACTCCCCTTCTGAAGTGATCCTAGATTTGA
GAAGCTGTGCCCGGACATGAGCTCCCACAAGGTGGCTCTTTCGAAGGTTACCCACTCTCCACATCAAGCA
GAGTTTGCCATCCCTCATGGCAATCACAGCATTGTGACTGAAGACAAGAGTCTCATTTCTCTTCTTTGGC
TTTGCCATCTTCGCCATGACTGCACCAATGATGAAGGCGTCAATGATGCAGCCTACAATTGACTGGAATA
CCACCATGAAGACAGCAATTGGGCATTCGTCTGTCACACACCTGAAACCATAGCCAATGGTTGTCTGGGT
CTCGATGGAGAAGAGGAAGGCAGCCGTGAAGCTGTTAACCTCCGACACGCATGCTTTGCTCACTTTAGAA
GTATCTAGATCCCCATGGAGCAGGGCTATCAACCAAAACACACAGCCAAAGAACAGCCAGGAGAGCACGA
AGGCAAGACAGAAGATAACCAGCATCCACCTCCAGCGGATGTCGACACAGGTAGTAAAGATGTCTGCCAG
GTACCTCTGTCCCTTCTCACCCACGTTGATAAACTGAACATTGCAATGACCATCTTTCTTCACAAAGCGG
CTCCTGCACTGTTGTCGGGTATGGACTTTACTCTTGCCATTCCCAAAGCCATTGGCAACTGCCATAGTGG
CCAGCTTCATGCCATCTTCCTCCGAAGAGACAATGCTGTACCGGTTGGTTCTCACACTGCCCAGGTCCTC
CTCGCTGATCAGCTTCTGCTCCATGGTGGCGGATCCTAGGTACCTGAGCTCAACGATAGCACTAGTGAAG
TTCCTATTCTCTAGAAAGTATAGGAACTTCGCTAGCCGGATAACTTCGTATAAAGTATCCTATACGAAGT
TATTTGCCTTAACCCAGAAATTATCACTGTTATTCTTTAGAATGGTGCAAAGAATAACTTCGTATAATGT
ATGCTATACGAAGTTATACCCAGCTTTCTTGTACAAAGTGGGAATTCCGATAATCAACCTCTGGATTACA
AAATTTGTGAAAGATTGACTGGTATTCTTAACTATGTTGCTCCTTTTACGCTATGTGGATACGCTGCTTT
AATGCCTTTGTATCATGCTATTGCTTCCCGTATGGCTTTCATTTTCTCCTCCTTGTATAAATCCTGGTTG
CTGTCTCTTTATGAGGAGTTGTGGCCCGTTGTCAGGCAACGTGGCGTGGTGTGCACTGTGTTTGCTGACG
CAACCCCCACTGGTTGGGGCATTGCCACCACCTGTCAGCTCCTTTCCGGGACTTTCGCTTTCCCCCTCCC
TATTGCCACGGCGGAACTCATCGCCGCCTGCCTTGCCCGCTGCTGGACAGGGGCTCGGCTGTTGGGCACT
GACAATTCCGTGGTGTTGTCGGGGAAGCTGACGTCCTTTCCATGGCTGCTCGCCTGTGTTGCCACCTGGA
TTCTGCGCGGGACGTCCTTCTGCTACGTCCCTTCGGCCCTCAATCCAGCGGACCTTCCTTCCCGCGGCCT
GCTGCCGGCTCTGCGGCCTCTTCCGCGTCTTCGCCTTCGCCCTCAGACGAGTCGGATCTCCCTTTGGGCC
GCCTCCCCGCATCGGGAATTCCTAGAGCTCGCTGATCAGCCTCGACTGTGCCTTCTAGTTGCCAGCCATC
TGTTGTTTGCCCCTCCCCCGTGCCTTCCTTGACCCTGGAAGGTGCCACTCCCACTGTCCTTTCCTAATAA
AATGAGGAAATTGCATCGCATTGTCTGAGTAGGTGTCATTCTATTCTGGGGGGTGGGGTGGGGCAGGACA
GCAAGGGGGAGGATTGGGAAGAGAATAGCAGGCATGCTGGGGAGGGCCGCAGGAACCCCTAGTGATGGAG
TTGGCCACTCCCTCTCTGCGCGCTCGCTCGCTCACTGAGGCCGGGCGACCAAAGGTCGCCCGACGCCCGG
GCTTTGCCCGGGCGGCCTCAGTGAGCGAGCGAGCGCGCAGCTGCCTGCAGGGGCGCCTGATGCGGTATTT
TCTCCTTACGCATCTGTGCGGTATTTCACACCGCATA
[95 nt withheld, positions 4238-4332]
T
[46 nt withheld, positions 4334-4379]
C
[141 nt withheld, positions 4381-4521]
CCTTTGACGTTGGAGTCCACGTTCTTT
[37 nt withheld, positions 4549-4585]
ACTCTATCTCGGGCTATTCTTTTGATTTATAAGGGATTTTGCCGATTTCGGTCTATTGGTTAAAAAATGA
GCTGATTTAACAAAAATTTAACGCGAATTTTAACAAAATATTAACGTTTACAATTTTATGGTGCACTCTC
AGTACAATCTGCTCTGATGCCGCATAGTTAAGCCAGCCCCGACACCCGCCAACACCCGCTGACGCGCCCT
GACGGGCTTGTCTGCTCCCGGCATCCGCTTACAGACAAGCTGTGACCGTCTCCGGGAGCTGCATGTGTCA
GAGGTTTTCACCGTCATCACCGAAACGCGCGAGACGAAAGGGCCTCGTGATACGCCTATTTTTATAGGTT
AATGTCATGATAATAATGGTTTCTTAGACGTCAGGTGGCACTTTTCGGGGAAATGTGCGCGGAACCCCTA
TTTGTTTATTTTTCTAAATACATTCAAATATGTATCCGCTCATGAGACAATAACCCTGATAAATGCTTCA
ATAATATTGAAAAAGGAAGAGTATGAGTATTCAACATTTCCGTGTCGCCCTTATTCCCTTTTTTGCGGCA
TTTTGCCTTCCTGTTTTTGCTCACCCAGAAACGCTGGTGAAAGTAAAAGATGCTGAAGATCAGTTGGGTG
CACGAGTGGGTTACATCGAACTGGATCTCAACAGCGGTAAGATCCTTGAGAGTTTTCGCCCCGAAGAACG
TTTTCCAATGATGAGCACTTTTAAAGTTCTGCTATGTGGCGCGGTATTATCCCGTATTGACGCCGGGCAA
GAGCAACTCGGTCGCCGCATACACTATTCTCAGAATGACTTGGTTGAGTACTCACCAGTCACAGAAAAGC
ATCTTACGGATGGCATGACAGTAAGAGAATTATGCAGTGCTGCCATAACCATGAGTGATAACACTGCGGC
CAACTTACTTCTGACAACGATCGGAGGACCGAAGGAGCTAACCGCTTTTTTGCACAACATGGGGGATCAT
GTAACTCGCCTTGATCGTTGGGAACCGGAGCTGAATGAAGCCATACCAAACGACGAGCGTGACACCACGA
TGCCTGTAGCAATGGCAACAACGTTGCGCAAACTATTAACTGGCGAACTACTTACTCTAGCTTCCCGGCA
ACAATTAATAGACTGGATGGAGGCGGATAAAGTTGCAGGACCACTTCTGCGCTCGGCCCTTCCGGCTGGC
TGGTTTATTGCTGATAAATCTGGAGCCGGTGAGCGTGGAAGCCGCGGTATCATTGCAGCACTGGGGCCAG
ATGGTAAGCCCTCCCGTATCGTAGTTATCTACACGACGGGGAGTCAGGCAACTATGGATGAACGAAATAG
ACAGATCGCTGAGATAGGTGCCTCACTGATTAAGCATTGGTAACTGTCAGACCAAGTTTACTCATATATA
CTTTAGATTGATTTAAAACTTCATTTTTAATTTAAAAGGATCTAGGTGAAGATCCTTTTTGATAATCTCA
TGACCAAAATCCCTTAACGTGAGTTTTCGTTCCACTGAGCGTCAGACCCCGTAGAAAAGATCAAAGGATC
TTCTTGAGATCCTTTTTTTCTGCGCGTAATCTGCTGCTTGCAAACAAAAAAACCACCGCTACCAGCGGTG
GTTTGTTTGCCGGATCAAGAGCTACCAACTCTTTTTCCGAAGGTAACTGGCTTCAGCAGAGCGCAGATAC
CAAATACTGTTCTTCTAGTGTAGCCGTAGTTAGGCCACCACTTCAAGAACTCTGTAGCACCGCCTACATA
CCTCGCTCTGCTAATCCTGTTACCAGTGGCTGCTGCCAGTGGCGATAAGTCGTGTCTTACCGGGTTGGAC
TCAAGACGATAGTTACCGGATAAGGCGCAGCGGTCGGGCTGAACGGGGGGTTCGTGCACACAGCCCAGCT
TGGAGCGAACGACCTACACCGAACTGAGATACCTACAGCGTGAGCTATGAGAAAGCGCCACGCTTCCCGA
AGGGAGAAAGGCGGACAGGTATCCGGTAAGCGGCAGGGTCGGAACAGGAGAGCGCACGAGGGAGCTTCCA
GGGGGAAACGCCTGGTATCTTTATAGTCCTGTCGGGTTTCGCCACCTCTGACTTGAGCGTCGATTTTTGT
GATGCTCGTCAGGGGGGCGGAGCCTATGGAAAAACGCCAGCAACGCGGCCTTTTTACGGTTCCTGGCCTT
TTGCTGGCCTTTTGCTCACATGTCCTGCAGGCAGCTGCG
Features (pLannotate 1.2.2; 26 found; start..end, strand, type, name):
    132..152     +  protein_bind   attB4: mutant version of attB; core recombination site for the Gateway® BP reaction BP Clonase™
    174..621     +  promoter       hSyn promoter: human synapsin I promoter; confers neuron-specific expression (Kügler et al., 2003)
    622..642     +  protein_bind   attB1: mutant version of attB; core recombination site for the Gateway® BP reaction BP Clonase™
    652..685     +  protein_bind   lox2272: Cre-mediated recombination occurs in the 8-bp core sequence (GGATACTT). lox2272 sites are compatible with each other, but incompatible with loxP or loxN sites (Lee and Saito, 1988). Cre recombinase
    689..738     -  intron         β-globin intron (fragment): internally truncated intron from human β-globin
    739..772     +  protein_bind   loxP: Cre-mediated recombination occurs in the 8-bp core sequence (GCATACAT). Cre recombinase
    779..812     +  protein_bind   FRT (minimal): supports FLP-mediated excision but not integration (Turan and Bode, 2011) FLP recombinase from the Saccharomyces cerevisiae 2μ plasmid
    856..1575    -  CDS            EGFP: the original enhanced GFP (Yang et al., 1996) mammalian codon-optimized
   1580..1632    -  CDS            P2A (fragment): 2A peptide from porcine teschovirus-1 polyprotein Eukaryotic ribosomes fail to insert a peptide bond between the Gly and Pro residues, yielding separate polypeptides.
   1651..2934    -  CDS            Kcnj2: KCNJ2_MOUSE - Also known as Irk1. Experimental evidence at protein level: Swiss-Prot protein existence level 1. Probably participates in establishing action potential waveform and excitability of neuronal and muscle tissues. Inward rectifier potassium channels are characterized by a greater tendency to allow potassium to flow into the cell rather than out of it. Their voltage dependence is regulated by the concentration of extracellular potassium; as external potassium is raised, the voltage range of the channel opening shifts to more positive voltages. The inward rectification is mainly due t
   3007..3040    +  protein_bind   FRT (minimal): supports FLP-mediated excision but not integration (Turan and Bode, 2011) FLP recombinase from the Saccharomyces cerevisiae 2μ plasmid
   3050..3083    -  protein_bind   lox2272: Cre-mediated recombination occurs in the 8-bp core sequence (GGATACTT). lox2272 sites are compatible with each other, but incompatible with loxP or loxN sites (Lee and Saito, 1988). Cre recombinase
   3084..3133    -  intron         β-globin intron (fragment): internally truncated intron from human β-globin
   3134..3167    -  protein_bind   loxP: Cre-mediated recombination occurs in the 8-bp core sequence (GCATACAT). Cre recombinase
   3171..3191    -  protein_bind   attB2: mutant version of attB; core recombination site for the Gateway® BP reaction BP Clonase™
   3202..3790    +  misc_feature   WPRE: woodchuck hepatitis virus posttranscriptional regulatory element
   3826..3937    +  polyA_signal   bGH poly(A) signal: bovine growth hormone polyadenylation signal
   4041..4181    +  repeat_region  AAV2 ITR: inverted terminal repeat of adeno-associated virus serotype 2 inverted
   4186..4237    -  misc_feature   bom (fragment): basis of mobility region from pBR322
   4256..4711    +  rep_origin     f1 ori (sequence partly withheld): f1 bacteriophage origin of replication; arrow indicates direction of (+) strand synthesis
   4712..4761    -  misc_feature   bom (fragment): basis of mobility region from pBR322
   4863..4898    -  CDS            rop (fragment): Rop protein, which maintains plasmids at low copy number; rop
   4993..5097    +  promoter       AmpR promoter: bla
   5098..5958    +  CDS            AmpR: β-lactamase; bla; confers resistance to ampicillin, carbenicillin, and related antibiotics
   6129..6717    +  rep_origin     ori: high-copy-number ColE1/pMB1/pBR322/pUC origin of replication
   6779..125     -  repeat_region  AAV2 ITR (across the origin): inverted terminal repeat of adeno-associated virus serotype 2 inverted
