[The description below was written by a language model from this plasmid's Addgene catalogue record and pLannotate feature annotations shown in this document.]
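Description:
pAAV-SynI-CreOn-FlpOff-Kir2.1-P2A-EGFP is an adeno-associated virus transfer plasmid built on a pAAV-SynI backbone for intersectional, neuron-restricted expression in mammalian cells. The expression cassette lies between two AAV2 inverted terminal repeats, which allow it to be packaged into recombinant AAV particles. In bacteria the plasmid is maintained by a high-copy ColE1/pUC-type origin and selected with ampicillin through the β-lactamase gene; an f1 origin is also present. The catalogue lists a total size of 6714 bp, while the sequenced record behind the feature table is 6,794 nt. Residual Gateway attB sites flank the promoter and the insert, a trace of how the vector was assembled.

The payload is mouse Kcnj2 (the inward-rectifier potassium channel Kir2.1), recorded as carrying an N-terminal Myc tag that is not separately annotated in the feature table. It is joined through a P2A ribosomal-skipping peptide to EGFP, so channel and fluorescent reporter are produced as separate proteins from one transcript. The human synapsin I promoter sits upstream, and a WPRE and bovine growth hormone polyadenylation signal lie downstream. The coding sequence is placed in the antisense orientation relative to the promoter and is bracketed by opposing lox2272 and loxP pairs in a double-inverted arrangement. Cre therefore flips and locks it into the sense orientation, switching expression on. Two minimal FRT sites in the same orientation lie just inside the lox sites, so Flp excises the coding sequence and abolishes expression. The result is Boolean "Cre AND NOT Flp" logic. Overexpressed Kir2.1 is generally used to dampen neuronal excitability, with EGFP marking the expressing cells. The depositor notes base differences near the lox and FRT sites that do not affect the coding sequence or the recombination sites.
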