Addgene plasmid #176278: pAAV-SynI-CreOn-FlpOff-Kir2.1-P2A-EGFP
Purpose: Viral vector for co-expression of Kir2.1 and EGFP in cells expressing Cre AND NOT Flp driven by the human Synapsin promoter.
Depositing lab: Martin Riccomagno. Depositing organization: University of California, Riverside. Publication: ExBoX - a simple Boolean exclusion strategy to drive expression in neurons. Ubina T, Vahedi-Hunter T, Agnew-Svoboda W, Wong W, Gupta A, Santhakumar V, Riccomagno MM. J Cell Sci. 2021 Oct 15;134(20). pii: 272538. doi: 10.1242/jcs.257212. Epub 2021 Oct 20. PubMed 34515305.
Backbone
  Vector backbone: pAAV-SynI
  Backbone manufacturer: Vector Builder
  Backbone size w/o insert (bp): 4638
  Total vector size (bp): 6714
  Vector type: Mammalian Expression, AAV, Cre/Lox
Growth in bacteria
  Bacterial resistance: Ampicillin, 100 μg/mL
  Growth temperature: 37°C
  Growth strain: NEB Stable
  Copy number: High Copy
Gene/Insert
  Gene/Insert name: Kir2.1-P2A-EGFP (alt name: Kcnj2)
  Species: M. musculus (mouse), Synthetic
  Insert size (bp): 2076
  Entrez Gene: Kcnj2 (a.k.a. IRK1, Kcnf1, Kir2.1)
  Promoter: human Synapsin I
  Tag / fusion protein: Myc (N terminal on insert)
  Cloning method: Unknown
  Sequencing primers: 5′ CGTCGCCGTCCAGCTCGACCAG; 3′ CATAGCGTAAAAGGAGCAACA
Resource information
  A portion of this plasmid was derived from a plasmid made by: Massimo Scanziani; Addgene #60598
Terms and licenses: Academic/Nonprofit Terms; Industry Terms: Not Available to Industry
Depositor comments: Several differences were found flanking/near the lox and frt sites. These base changes do not affect the coding sequence or recombination sites.
How to cite: pAAV-SynI-CreOn-FlpOff-Kir2.1-P2A-EGFP was a gift from Martin Riccomagno (Addgene plasmid # 176278 ; http://n2t.net/addgene:176278 ; RRID:Addgene_176278)
